>Addgene plasmid #200020 | pCDNA4.TO_ORF66_TurboID_3xHA | addgene full sequence | sequence record 391735 | Addgene NGS Result
GACGGATCGGGAGATCTCCCGATCCCCTATGGTGCACTCTCAGTACAATCTGCTCTGATGCCGCATAGTT
AAGCCAGTATCTGCTCCCTGCTTGTGTGTTGGAGGTCGCTGAGTAGTGCGCGAGCAAAATTTAAGCTACA
ACAAGGCAAGGCTTGACCGACAATTGCATGAAGAATCTGCTTAGGGTTAGGCGTTTTGCGCTGCTTCGCG
ATGTACGGGCCAGATATACGCGTTGACATTGATTATTGACTAGTTATTAATAGTAATCAATTACGGGGTC
ATTAGTTCATAGCCCATATATGGAGTTCCGCGTTACATAACTTACGGTAAATGGCCCGCCTGGCTGACCG
CCCAACGACCCCCGCCCATTGACGTCAATAATGACGTATGTTCCCATAGTAACGCCAATAGGGACTTTCC
ATTGACGTCAATGGGTGGAGTATTTACGGTAAACTGCCCACTTGGCAGTACATCAAGTGTATCATATGCC
AAGTACGCCCCCTATTGACGTCAATGACGGTAAATGGCCCGCCTGGCATTATGCCCAGTACATGACCTTA
TGGGACTTTCCTACTTGGCAGTACATCTACGTATTAGTCATCGCTATTACCATGGTGATGCGGTTTTGGC
AGTACATCAATGGGCGTGGATAGCGGTTTGACTCACGGGGATTTCCAAGTCTCCACCCCATTGACGTCAA
TGGGAGTTTGTTTTGGCACCAAAATCAACGGGACTTTCCAAAATGTCGTAACAACTCCGCCCCATTGACG
CAAATGGGCGGTAGGCGTGTACGGTGGGAGGTCTATATAAGCAGAGCTCTCCCTATCAGTGATAGAGATC
TCCCTATCAGTGATAGAGATCGTCGACGAGCTCGTTTAGTGAACCGTCAGATCGCCTGGAGACGCCATCC
ACGCTGTTTTGACCTCCATAGAAGACACCGGGACCGATCCAGCCTCCGGACTCTAGCGTTTAAACTTAAG
CTTGGTACCGAGCTCGGATCATGGCCCTGGATCAGCGCTGGGATCGCTTTCTTGTGTCTTGGTTTGGTTT
GGATGAGGCCCAGCTGACGGCCCACCGCGTGTTCGAGGGCGAGAATGGCGTGCCAGTGGAGGAATATGTG
GCTTTTGTCATATTCGGGGAGCGGGGTTTCCAGGGAAACATGCCCTCCTGGGCCAGGCACCTGTTGGACC
GCCCGTCGCTGGCGCAGGCGATCGCCGTGTTGCGCGCTGGCTCAGACACCGTCGCCAAACAGGCGCAGAT
TTGTGCGGCGCAGCAGCTGCTTGGCGCCCACGTATGGGTTGTGGTGACGCTGTCCCGTGCCCAGGCCGCC
GACCATGCTAGGGCGATACCGCGCCACGTATGGGCAAAATACCTGTCGCTTCCATTTTCCAAGGCCTGTG
CCCAACTCTGCAAGCTGTTGGCGCTTTGCTCTCGCTTTCCGTTAGTGACCTGCTGTTCGAAGCCCCCACC
GTCGCTACCCTGGCTAAGGAAGAAGTGGCATGGGCCGTTGCCGCGTCGTCCCCTCCTGGAGGTGCCCTCG
CCCACCCGTCGCGGTGTGGCTGCGACCGGAGACGGTAACGGGCTCGGGATAGGGGCGGCAGATACCGGCC
TCCGGGAGGCCTTGGAGCGCGTCGCCCCTACGGTTCCCTGCGGTAACCCGTTCGACGCCATGCTTGGGTC
ACTGTGTTTTTTGAGCCTTATTAAGTCCCGCCACGTAGTGCTGCCCGCCTGCGAGCAGGAGGGACCTGGT
CTCGTGCGGAACCTTGGCAGGAGGCTTCTGGCATACAATGTTCTCTCCCCCTGCGTGTCCATACCCGTCA
TCTGTTCGCGCGTGGCCCGCGCGGCCCTTGCCAAGCGGGCGCGTTGCGCTCGGGCGGTTGTGTGCATGGA
GTGTGGACACTGTCTTAACTTTGGCAGGGGCAAGTTTCATACTGTCAATTTTCCTCCCACCAACGTGTTT
TTCAGCAGGGACAGGAAAGAGAAGCAGTTCACCATCTGTGCGACCACGGGGAGGATCTACTGTTCTTACT
GTGGCAGCGAACATATGAGGGTGTATCCCCTGTGCGATATTACCGGACGCGGGACCCTAGCACGCGTCGT
AATCAGGGCTGTCCTAGCTAACAACGCGGCCCTTGCCATTCGAGACCTAGATCAAACTGTCAGTTTTGTA
GTGCCTTGCCTTGGGACGCCCGACTGCGAGGCTGCCCTATTAAAGCACCGTGACGTGCGCGGACTGCTTC
AGCTCACCTCACAGCTGCTGGAGTTCTGTTGCGGGAAGTGTTCCTCCGGGTCAGGCGGCTCTGGTGGCTC
CGGAGCCAAAGACAATACTGTGCCTCTGAAGCTGATCGCTCTCCTGGCTAATGGCGAGTTCCATAGTGGC
GAACAGCTGGGAGAAACCCTGGGCATGTCCAGGGCCGCTATCAACAAGCACATTCAGACTCTGCGCGACT
GGGGCGTGGACGTGTTCACCGTGCCCGGAAAGGGCTACTCTCTGCCCGAGCCTATCCCGCTGCTGAACGC
TAAACAGATTCTGGGACAGCTGGACGGCGGGAGCGTGGCAGTCCTGCCTGTGGTCGACTCCACCAATCAG
TACCTGCTGGATCGAATCGGCGAGCTGAAGAGTGGGGATGCTTGCATTGCAGAATATCAGCAGGCAGGGA
GAGGAAGCAGAGGGAGGAAATGGTTCTCTCCTTTTGGAGCTAACCTGTACCTGAGTATGTTTTGGCGCCT
GAAGCGGGGACCAGCAGCAATCGGCCTGGGCCCGGTCATCGGAATTGTCATGGCAGAAGCGCTGCGAAAG
CTGGGAGCAGACAAGGTGCGAGTCAAATGGCCCAATGACCTGTATCTGCAGGATAGAAAGCTGGCAGGCA
TCCTGGTGGAGCTGGCCGGAATAACAGGCGATGCTGCACAGATCGTCATTGGCGCCGGGATTAACGTGGC
TATGAGGCGCGTGGAGGAAAGCGTGGTCAATCAGGGCTGGATCACACTGCAGGAAGCAGGGATTAACCTG
GACAGGAATACTCTGGCCGCTACGCTGATCCGAGAGCTGCGGGCAGCCCTGGAACTGTTCGAGCAGGAAG
GCCTGGCTCCATATCTGCCACGGTGGGAGAAGCTGGATAACTTCATCAATAGACCCGTGAAGCTGATCAT
TGGGGACAAAGAGATTTTCGGGATTAGCCGGGGGATTGATAAACAGGGAGCCCTGCTGCTGGAACAGGAC
GGAGTTATCAAACCCTGGATGGGCGGAGAAATCAGTCTGCGGTCTGCCGAAAAGTCGCGGCCGCTCGAGG
GAGGCGGTGGATACCCGTATGATGTTCCGGATTACGCTGGCTATCCCTACGACGTGCCCGACTATGCCGG
GTACCCCTATGACGTCCCAGACTACGCAGGGCCCGTTTAAACCCGCTGATCAGCCTCGACTGTGCCTTCT
AGTTGCCAGCCATCTGTTGTTTGCCCCTCCCCCGTGCCTTCCTTGACCCTGGAAGGTGCCACTCCCACTG
TCCTTTCCTAATAAAATGAGGAAATTGCATCGCATTGTCTGAGTAGGTGTCATTCTATTCTGGGGGGTGG
GGTGGGGCAGGACAGCAAGGGGGAGGATTGGGAAGACAATAGCAGGCATGCTGGGGATGCGGTGGGCTCT
ATGGCTTCTGAGGCGGAAAGAACCAGCTGGGGCTCTAGGGGGTATCCCC
[124 nt withheld, positions 3690-3813]
C
[91 nt withheld, positions 3815-3905]
A
[49 nt withheld, positions 3907-3955]
CCTTTGACGTTGGAGTCCACGTTCTTT
[37 nt withheld, positions 3983-4019]
ACCCTATCTCGGTCTATTCTTTTGATTTATAAGGGATTTTGCCGATTTCGGCCTATTGGTTAAAAAATGA
GCTGATTTAACAAAAATTTAACGCGAATTAATTCTGTGGAATGTGTGTCAGTTAGGGTGTGGAAAGTCCC
CAGGCTCCCCAGCAGGCAGAAGTATGCAAAGCATGCATCTCAATTAGTCAGCAACCAGGTGTGGAAAGTC
CCCAGGCTCCCCAGCAGGCAGAAGTATGCAAAGCATGCATCTCAATTAGTCAGCAACCATAGTCCCGCCC
CTAACTCCGCCCATCCCGCCCCTAACTCCGCCCAGTTCCGCCCATTCTCCGCCCCATGGCTGACTAATTT
TTTTTATTTATGCAGAGGCCGAGGCCGCCTCTGCCTCTGAGCTATTCCAGAAGTAGTGAGGAGGCTTTTT
TGGAGGCCTAGGCTTTTGCAAAAAGCTCCCGGGAGCTTGTATATCCATTTTCGGATCTGATCAGCACGTG
TTGACAATTAATCATCGGCATAGTATATCGGCATAGTATAATACGACAAGGTGAGGAACTAAACCATGGC
CAAGTTGACCAGTGCCGTTCCGGTGCTCACCGCGCGCGACGTCGCCGGAGCGGTCGAGTTCTGGACCGAC
CGGCTCGGGTTCTCCCGGGACTTCGTGGAGGACGACTTCGCCGGTGTGGTCCGGGACGACGTGACCCTGT
TCATCAGCGCGGTCCAGGACCAGGTGGTGCCGGACAACACCCTGGCCTGGGTGTGGGTGCGCGGCCTGGA
CGAGCTGTACGCCGAGTGGTCGGAGGTCGTGTCCACGAACTTCCGGGACGCCTCCGGGCCGGCCATGACC
GAGATCGGCGAGCAGCCGTGGGGGCGGGAGTTCGCCCTGCGCGACCCGGCCGGCAACTGCGTGCACTTCG
TGGCCGAGGAGCAGGACTGACACGTGCTACGAGATTTCGATTCCACCGCCGCCTTCTATGAAAGGTTGGG
CTTCGGAATCGTTTTCCGGGACGCCGGCTGGATGATCCTCCAGCGCGGGGATCTCATGCTGGAGTTCTTC
GCCCACCCCAACTTGTTTATTGCAGCTTATAATGGTTACAAATAAAGCAATAGCATCACAAATTTCACAA
ATAAAGCATTTTTTTCACTGCATTCTAGTTGTGGTTTGTCCAAACTCATCAATGTATCTTATCATGTCTG
TATACCGTCGACCTCTAGCTAGAGCTTGGCGTAATCATGGTCATAGCTGTTTCCTGTGTGAAATTGTTAT
CCGCTCACAATTCCACACAACATACGAGCCGGAAGCATAAAGTGTAAAGCCTGGGGTGCCTAATGAGTGA
GCTAACTCACATTAATTGCGTTGCGCTCACTGCCCGCTTTCCAGTCGGGAAACCTGTCGTGCCAGCTGCA
TTAATGAATCGGCCAACGCGCGGGGAGAGGCGGTTTGCGTATTGGGCGCTCTTCCGCTTCCTCGCTCACT
GACTCGCTGCGCTCGGTCGTTCGGCTGCGGCGAGCGGTATCAGCTCACTCAAAGGCGGTAATACGGTTAT
CCACAGAATCAGGGGATAACGCAGGAAAGAACATGTGAGCAAAAGGCCAGCAAAAGGCCAGGAACCGTAA
AAAGGCCGCGTTGCTGGCGTTTTTCCATAGGCTCCGCCCCCCTGACGAGCATCACAAAAATCGACGCTCA
AGTCAGAGGTGGCGAAACCCGACAGGACTATAAAGATACCAGGCGTTTCCCCCTGGAAGCTCCCTCGTGC
GCTCTCCTGTTCCGACCCTGCCGCTTACCGGATACCTGTCCGCCTTTCTCCCTTCGGGAAGCGTGGCGCT
TTCTCATAGCTCACGCTGTAGGTATCTCAGTTCGGTGTAGGTCGTTCGCTCCAAGCTGGGCTGTGTGCAC
GAACCCCCCGTTCAGCCCGACCGCTGCGCCTTATCCGGTAACTATCGTCTTGAGTCCAACCCGGTAAGAC
ACGACTTATCGCCACTGGCAGCAGCCACTGGTAACAGGATTAGCAGAGCGAGGTATGTAGGCGGTGCTAC
AGAGTTCTTGAAGTGGTGGCCTAACTACGGCTACACTAGAAGAACAGTATTTGGTATCTGCGCTCTGCTG
AAGCCAGTTACCTTCGGAAAAAGAGTTGGTAGCTCTTGATCCGGCAAACAAACCACCGCTGGTAGCGGTG
GTTTTTTTGTTTGCAAGCAGCAGATTACGCGCAGAAAAAAAGGATCTCAAGAAGATCCTTTGATCTTTTC
TACGGGGTCTGACGCTCAGTGGAACGAAAACTCACGTTAAGGGATTTTGGTCATGAGATTATCAAAAAGG
ATCTTCACCTAGATCCTTTTAAATTAAAAATGAAGTTTTAAATCAATCTAAAGTATATATGAGTAAACTT
GGTCTGACAGTTACCAATGCTTAATCAGTGAGGCACCTATCTCAGCGATCTGTCTATTTCGTTCATCCAT
AGTTGCCTGACTCCCCGTCGTGTAGATAACTACGATACGGGAGGGCTTACCATCTGGCCCCAGTGCTGCA
ATGATACCGCGAGACCCACGCTCACCGGCTCCAGATTTATCAGCAATAAACCAGCCAGCCGGAAGGGCCG
AGCGCAGAAGTGGTCCTGCAACTTTATCCGCCTCCATCCAGTCTATTAATTGTTGCCGGGAAGCTAGAGT
AAGTAGTTCGCCAGTTAATAGTTTGCGCAACGTTGTTGCCATTGCTACAGGCATCGTGGTGTCACGCTCG
TCGTTTGGTATGGCTTCATTCAGCTCCGGTTCCCAACGATCAAGGCGAGTTACATGATCCCCCATGTTGT
GCAAAAAAGCGGTTAGCTCCTTCGGTCCTCCGATCGTTGTCAGAAGTAAGTTGGCCGCAGTGTTATCACT
CATGGTTATGGCAGCACTGCATAATTCTCTTACTGTCATGCCATCCGTAAGATGCTTTTCTGTGACTGGT
GAGTACTCAACCAAGTCATTCTGAGAATAGTGTATGCGGCGACCGAGTTGCTCTTGCCCGGCGTCAATAC
GGGATAATACCGCGCCACATAGCAGAACTTTAAAAGTGCTCATCATTGGAAAACGTTCTTCGGGGCGAAA
ACTCTCAAGGATCTTACCGCTGTTGAGATCCAGTTCGATGTAACCCACTCGTGCACCCAACTGATCTTCA
GCATCTTTTACTTTCACCAGCGTTTCTGGGTGAGCAAAAACAGGAAGGCAAAATGCCGCAAAAAAGGGAA
TAAGGGCGACACGGAAATGTTGAATACTCATACTCTTCCTTTTTCAATATTATTGAAGCATTTATCAGGG
TTATTGTCTCATGAGCGGATACATATTTGAATGTATTTAGAAAAATAAACAAATAGGGGTTCCGCGCACA
TTTCCCCGAAAAGTGCCACCTGACGTC
Features (pLannotate 1.2.2; 23 found; start..end, strand, type, name):
     28..80      -  misc_feature   bom (fragment): basis of mobility region from pBR322
    235..614     +  enhancer       CMV enhancer: human cytomegalovirus immediate early enhancer
    615..818     +  promoter       CMV promoter: human cytomegalovirus (CMV) immediate early promoter
    820..839     +  promoter       PLtetO-1 promoter (fragment): modified phage lambda PL promoter with tet operator sites (Lutz and Bujard, 1997)
    841..860     +  promoter       PLtetO-1 promoter (fragment): modified phage lambda PL promoter with tet operator sites (Lutz and Bujard, 1997)
    868..901     +  promoter       TRE3GV promoter (fragment): 3rd-generation Tet-responsive promoter that can be activated by binding of Tet-On® 3G, optimized for retroviral and lentiviral vectors
   1001..2287    +  CDS            ORF66: UL49_HHV8P - Protein inferred from homology: Swiss-Prot protein existence level 3. From Human herpesvirus 8 type P (isolate GK18) (HHV-8) (Kaposi's sarcoma-associated herpesvirus).
   2318..3274    +  CDS            TurboID: mutant of the E. coli biotin ligase BioID engineered for improved catalytic efficiency (Branon et al., 2018)
   3420..3644    +  polyA_signal   bGH poly(A) signal: bovine growth hormone polyadenylation signal
   3648..3669    +  promoter       SV40 promoter (fragment): SV40 enhancer and early promoter
   3690..4118    +  rep_origin     f1 ori (sequence partly withheld): f1 bacteriophage origin of replication; arrow indicates direction of (+) strand synthesis
   4132..4461    +  promoter       SV40 promoter: SV40 enhancer and early promoter
   4509..4556    +  promoter       EM7 promoter: synthetic bacterial promoter&nbsp
   4575..4949    +  CDS            BleoR: antibiotic-binding protein; Sh ble from Streptoalloteichus hindustanus; confers resistance to bleomycin, phleomycin, and Zeocin™
   4959..5084    +  CDS            ble (fragment): BLE_KLEPN - Experimental evidence at protein level: Swiss-Prot protein existence level 1. Binding protein with a strong affinity to the bleomycin family of antibiotics. Binds to CL990; an antimitotic-antibiotic compound. From Klebsiella pneumoniae.
   5079..5200    +  polyA_signal   SV40 poly(A) signal: SV40 polyadenylation signal
   5273..5289    -  protein_bind   lac operator: The lac repressor binds to the lac operator to inhibit transcription in E. coli. This inhibition can be relieved by adding lactose or isopropyl-β-D-thiogalactopyranoside (IPTG). lac repressor encoded by lacI
   5297..5327    -  promoter       lac promoter: promoter for the E. coli lac operon
   5342..5363    -  protein_bind   CAP binding site: CAP binding activates transcription in the presence of cAMP. E. coli catabolite activator protein
   5376..5468    -  CDS            lacI (fragment): lac repressor; lacI; The lac repressor binds to the lac operator to inhibit transcription in E. coli. This inhibition can be relieved by adding lactose or isopropyl-β-D-thiogalactopyranoside (IPTG).
   5651..6239    -  rep_origin     ori: high-copy-number ColE1/pMB1/pBR322/pUC origin of replication
   6410..7270    -  CDS            AmpR: β-lactamase; bla; confers resistance to ampicillin, carbenicillin, and related antibiotics
   7271..7375    -  promoter       AmpR promoter: bla
