[The description below was written by a language model from this plasmid's Addgene catalogue record and pLannotate feature annotations shown in this document.]
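Description:
pCDNA4.TO_ORF66_TurboID_3xHA is a mammalian expression plasmid of about 7.4 kb, built on the pCDNA4.TO backbone, that produces the Kaposi's sarcoma-associated herpesvirus (HHV-8) protein ORF66 fused at its C terminus to TurboID and a 3xHA epitope tag. It is maintained in E. coli through a high-copy ColE1/pUC-type origin and selected with ampicillin via the β-lactamase gene. An f1 origin is also present. For selection in mammalian cells, the backbone carries a bleomycin/Zeocin resistance gene (Sh ble). This gene is driven by the SV40 early promoter, with an EM7 bacterial promoter directly upstream, and is terminated by an SV40 polyadenylation signal.

The fusion is transcribed from the human CMV immediate-early enhancer and promoter. Two short tet operator-like matches lie directly downstream of the promoter, which fits the "TO" design: expression is repressed in cells that supply the Tet repressor and induced with tetracycline or doxycycline, and it is constitutive in cells without the repressor. The ORF66 coding sequence is followed by the TurboID open reading frame, and the transcript ends at a bovine growth hormone polyadenylation signal. The 3xHA tag listed in the catalogue was not picked up as a separate feature by the automated annotation, although unannotated sequence lies between TurboID and the poly(A) signal.

TurboID is an engineered, highly active E. coli biotin ligase that biotinylates nearby proteins, so the construct is suited to proximity labelling to identify proteins near or interacting with ORF66. The HA tag allows detection or immunoprecipitation of the fusion. The associated study concerns late gene expression during KSHV infection.
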