Addgene plasmid #200020: pCDNA4.TO_ORF66_TurboID_3xHA
Purpose: Expresses KSHV protein ORF66 fused at the C-terminal to TurboID-3xHA
Depositing lab: Britt Glaunsinger. Depositing organization: University of California, Berkeley. Publication: The viral packaging motor potentiates Kaposi's sarcoma-associated herpesvirus gene expression late in infection. McCollum CO, Didychuk AL, Liu D, Murray-Nerger LA, Cristea IM, Glaunsinger BA. PLoS Pathog. 2023 Apr 17;19(4):e1011163. doi: 10.1371/journal.ppat.1011163. eCollection 2023 Apr. PubMed 37068108.
Backbone
  Vector backbone: pCDNA4.TO
  Backbone manufacturer: Clonetech
  Backbone size w/o insert (bp): 5003
  Total vector size (bp): 7403
  Vector type: Mammalian Expression
Growth in bacteria
  Bacterial resistance: Ampicillin, 100 μg/mL
  Growth temperature: 37°C
  Growth strain: DH5alpha
  Copy number: High Copy
Gene/Insert
  Gene/Insert name: ORF66
  Species: Kaposi's Sarcoma Associated Herpesvirus (HHV-8)
  Insert size (bp): 2400
  Promoter: CMV
  Tag / fusion protein: TurboID-3xHA (C terminal on insert)
  Cloning method: Ligation Independent Cloning
  Sequencing primers: 5′ TACCGAGCTCGGATCATGGCCCTGGATCAGCGC; 3′ AAACAACAGATGGCTGGCAACTAGAAGGCAC
Terms and licenses: Academic/Nonprofit Terms; Industry Terms: Not Available to Industry
Depositor comments: Please visit https://doi.org/10.1101/2023.01.29.526158 for bioRxiv preprint.
How to cite: pCDNA4.TO_ORF66_TurboID_3xHA was a gift from Britt Glaunsinger (Addgene plasmid # 200020 ; http://n2t.net/addgene:200020 ; RRID:Addgene_200020)
